>Addgene plasmid #103710 | LSB-hsa-miR-654-3p | depositor full sequence | sequence record 196468 | Full Sequence
AATTGAGGGGATAACGCAGGAAAGAACATGTGAGCAAAAGGCCAGCAAAAGGCCAGGAACCGTAAAAAGG
CCGCGTTGCTGGCGTTTTTCCATAGGCTCCGCCCCCCTGACGAGCATCACAAAAATCGACGCTCAAGTCA
GAGGTGGCGAAACCCGACAGGACTATAAAGATACCAGGCGTTTCCCCCTGGAAGCTCCCTCGTGCGCTCT
CCTGTTCCGACCCTGCCGCTTACCGGATACCTGTCCGCCTTTCTCCCTTCGGGAAGCGTGGCGCTTTCTC
ATAGCTCACGCTGTAGGTATCTCAGTTCGGTGTAGGTCGTTCGCTCCAAGCTGGGCTGTGTGCACGAACC
CCCCGTTCAGCCCGACCGCTGCGCCTTATCCGGTAACTATCGTCTTGAGTCCAACCCGGTAAGACACGAC
TTATCGCCACTGGCAGCAGCCACTGGTAACAGGATTAGCAGAGCGAGGTATGTAGGCGGTGCTACAGAGT
TCTTGAAGTGGTGGCCTAACTACGGCTACACTAGAAGAACAGTATTTGGTATCTGCGCTCTGCTGAAGCC
AGTTACCTTCGGAAAAAGAGTTGGTAGCTCTTGATCCGGCAAACAAACCACCGCTGGTAGCGGTGGTTTT
TTTGTTTGCAAGCAGCAGATTACGCGCAGAAAAAAAGGATCTCAAGAAGATCCTTTGATCTTTTCTACGG
GGTCTGACGCTCAGTGGAACGAAAACTCACGTTAAGGGATTTTGGTCATGAGATTATCAAAAAGGATCTT
CACCTAGATCCTTTTAAATTAAAAATGAAGTTTTAAATCAATCTAAAGTATATATGAGTAAACTTGGTCT
GACAGTTACCAATGCTTAATCAGTGAGGCACCTATCTCAGCGATCTGTCTATTTCGTTCATCCATAGTTG
CCTGACTCCCCGTCGTGTAGATAACTACGATACGGGAGGGCTTACCATCTGGCCCCAGTGCTGCAATGAT
ACCGCGAGAACCACGCTCACCGGCTCCAGATTTATCAGCAATAAACCAGCCAGCCGGAAGGGCCGAGCGC
AGAAGTGGTCCTGCAACTTTATCCGCCTCCATCCAGTCTATTAATTGTTGCCGGGAAGCTAGAGTAAGTA
GTTCGCCAGTTAATAGTTTGCGCAACGTTGTTGCCATTGCTACAGGCATCGTGGTGTCACGCTCGTCGTT
TGGTATGGCTTCATTCAGCTCCGGTTCCCAACGATCAAGGCGAGTTACATGATCCCCCATGTTGTGCAAA
AAAGCGGTTAGCTCCTTCGGTCCTCCGATCGTTGTCAGAAGTAAGTTGGCCGCAGTGTTATCACTCATGG
TTATGGCAGCACTGCATAATTCTCTTACTGTCATGCCATCCGTAAGATGCTTTTCTGTGACTGGTGAGTA
CTCAACCAAGTCATTCTGAGAATAGTGTATGCGGCGACCGAGTTGCTCTTGCCCGGCGTCAATACGGGAT
AATACCGCGCCACATAGCAGAACTTTAAAAGTGCTCATCATTGGAAAACGTTCTTCGGGGCGAAAACTCT
CAAGGATCTTACCGCTGTTGAGATCCAGTTCGATGTAACCCACTCGTGCACCCAACTGATCTTCAGCATC
TTTTACTTTCACCAGCGTTTCTGGGTGAGCAAAAACAGGAAGGCAAAATGCCGCAAAAAAGGGAATAAGG
GCGACACGGAAATGTTGAATACTCATACTCTTCCTTTTTCAATATTATTGAAGCATTTATCAGGGTTATT
GTCTCATGAGCGGATACATATTTGAATGTAGCTCCGAATTTCTCGAGGGCTTGTCGACGACGGCGGTCTC
CGTCGTCAGGATCATGAATTCGACCCGCCTGCCACCATGACCGAGTACAAGCCCACGGTGCGCCTCGCCA
CCCGCGACGACGTCCCCCGGGCCGTACGCACCCTCGCCGCCGCGTTCGCCGACTACCCCGCCACGCGCCA
CACCGTCGACCCGGACCGCCACATCGAGCGGGTCACCGAGCTGCAAGAACTCTTCCTCACGCGCGTCGGG
CTCGACATCGGCAAGGTGTGGGTCGCGGACGACGGCGCCGCGGTGGCGGTCTGGACCACGCCGGAGAGCG
TCGAAGCGGGGGCGGTGTTCGCCGAGATCGGCCCGCGCATGGCCGAGTTGAGCGGTTCCCGGCTGGCCGC
GCAGCAACAGATGGAAGGCCTCCTGGCGCCGCACCGGCCCAAGGAGCCCGCGTGGTTCCTGGCCACCGTC
GGCGTCTCGCCCGACCACCAGGGCAAGGGTCTGGGCAGCGCCGTCGTGCTCCCCGGAGTGGAGGCGGCCG
AGCGCGCCGGGGTGCCCGCCTTCCTGGAGACATCCGCGCCCCGCAACCTCCCCTTCTACGAGCGGCTCGG
CTTCACCGTCACCGCCGACGTCGAGGTGCCCGAAGGACCGCGCACCTGGTGCATGACCCGCAAGCCCGGT
GCCTGATACGCGTGAATTCACTCCTCAGGTGCAGGCTGCCTATCAGAAGGTGGTGGCTGGTGTGGCCAAT
GCCCTGGCTCACAAATACCACTGAGATCTTTTTCCCTCTGCCAAAAATTATGGGGACATCATGAAGCCCC
TTGAGCATCTGACTTCTGGCTAATAAAGGAAATTTATTTTCATTGCAATAGTGTGTTGGAATTTTTTGTG
TCTCTCACTCGGAAGGACATATGGGAGGGCAAATCATTTAAAACATCAGAATGAGTATTTGGTTTAGAGT
TTGGCAACATATGCCCATATGCTGGCTGCCATGAACAAAGGTTGGCTATAAAGAGGTCATCAGTATATGA
AACAGCCCCCTGCTGTCCATTCCTTATTCCATAGAAAAGCCTTGACTTGAGGTTAGATTTTTTTTATATT
TTGTTTTGTGTTATTTTTTTCTTTAACATCCCTAAAATTTTCCTTACATGTTTTACTAGCCAGATTTTTC
CTCCTCTCCTGACTACTCCCAGTCATAGCTGTCCCTCTTCTCTTATGGAGATCCCTCGACCTGCAGCCCA
AGCTTGAATTCTCTAGAATTACCCTGTTATCCCTATGCTTGGTTTACCGAGCTCTTATTGGTTTTCAAAC
TTCATTGACTGTGCCCAACGCGCCTGGGAGCTCACGGGGACAGCCCCCCCCCAAAGCCCCCAGGGATGTA
ATTACGTCCCTCCCCCGCTAGGGGGCAGCAGCGAGCCGCCCGGGGCTCCGCTCCGGTCCGGCGCTCCCCC
CGCATCCCCGAGCCGGCAGCGTGCGGGGACAGCCCGGGCACGGGGAAGGTGGCACGGGATCGCTTTCCTC
TGAACGCTTCTCGCTGCTCTTTGAGCCTGCAGACACCTGGGGGGATACGGGGAAAAAGCTAGGCTGAAAG
ACCGGTTCTTAGAATGACACGCGCCTGGGAGCTCACGGGGACAGCCCCCCCCCAAAGCCCCCAGGGATGT
AATTACGTCCCTCCCCCGCTAGGGGGCAGCAGCGAGCCGCCCGGGGCTCCGCTCCGGTCCGGCGCTCCCC
CCGCATCCCCGAGCCGGCAGCGTGCGGGGACAGCCCGGGCACGGGGAAGGTGGCACGGGATCGCTTTCCT
CTGAACGCTTCTCGCTGCTCTTTGAGCCTGCAGACACCTGGGGGGATACGGGGAAAAAGCTAACTTCTGA
GACGACAACTTTGTATAGAAAAGTTGGCTCCGAATTCGCCCTTGACAGCAGAGATCCAGTTTGGTTAATT
AATTGGCTCCGGTGCCCGTCAGTGGGCAGAGCGCACATCGCCCACAGTCCCCGAGAAGTTGTGGGGAGGG
GTCGGCAATTGAACCGGTGCCTAGAGAAGGTGGCGCGGGGTAAACTGGGAAAGTGATGTCGTGTACTGGC
TCCGCCTTTTTCCCGAGGGTGGGGGAGAACCGTATATAAGTGCAGTAGTCGCCGTGAACGTTCTTTTTCG
CAACGGGTTTGCCGCCAGAACACAGGTAAGTGCCGTGTGTGGTTCCCGCGGGCCTGGCCTCTTTACGGGT
TATGGCCCTTGCGTGCCTTGAATTACTTCCACCTGGCTGCAGTACGTGATTCTTGATCCCGAGCTTCGGG
TTGGAAGTGGGTGGGAGAGTTCGAGGCCTTGCGCTTAAGGAGCCCCTTCGCCTCGTGCTTGAGTTGAGGC
CTGGCCTGGGCGCTGGGGCCGCCGCGTGCGAATCTGGTGGCACCTTCGCGCCTGTCTCGCTGCTTTCGAT
AAGTCTCTAGCCATTTAAAATTTTTGATGACCTGCTGCGACGCTTTTTTTCTGGCAAGATAGTCTTGTAA
ATGCGGGCCAAGATCTGCACACTGGTATTTCGGTTTTTGGGGCCGCGGGCGGCGACGGGGCCCGTGCGTC
CCAGCGCACATGTTCGGCGAGGCGGGGCCTGCGAGCGCGGCCACCGAGAATCGGACGGGGGTAGTCTCAA
GCTGGCCGGCCTGCTCTGGTGCCTGGCCTCGCGCCGCCGTGTATCGCCCCGCCCTGGGCGGCAAGGCTGG
CCCGGTCGGCACCAGTTGCGTGAGCGGAAAGATGGCCGCTTCCCGGCCCTGCTGCAGGGAGCTCAAAATG
GAGGACGCGGCGCTCGGGAGAGCGGGCGGGTGAGTCACCCACACAAAGGAAAAGGGCCTTTCCGTCCTCA
GCCGTCGCTTCATGTGACTCCACGGAGTACCGGGCGCCGTCCAGGCACCTCGATTAGTTCTCGAGCTTTT
GGAGTACGTCGTCTTTAGGTTGGGGGGAGGGGTTTTATGCGATGGAGTTTCCCCACACTGAGTGGGTGGA
GACTGAAGTTAGGCCAGCTTGGCACTTGATGTAATTCTCCTTGGAATTTGCCCTTTTTGAGTTTGGATCT
TGGTTCATTCTCAAGCCTCAGACAGTGGTTCAAAGTTTTTTTCTTCCATTTCAGGTGTCGTGAGAAGGGC
GAATTCGACCCAAGTTTGTACAAAAAAGCAGGCTGGATCCAGGTGCCACCATGGTGAGCGAGCTGATTAA
GGAGAACATGCACATGAAGCTGTACATGGAGGGCACCGTGAACAACCACCACTTCAAGTGCACATCCGAG
GGCGAAGGCAAGCCCTACGAGGGCACCCAGACCATGAGAATCAAGGCGGTCGAGGGCGGCCCTCTCCCCT
TCGCCTTCGACATCCTGGCTACCAGCTTCATGTACGGCAGCAAAACCTTCATCAACCACACCCAGGGCAT
CCCCGACTTCTTTAAGCAGTCCTTCCCCGAGGGCTTCACATGGGAGAGAGTCACCACATACGAAGATGGG
GGCGTGCTGACCGCTACCCAGGACACCAGCCTCCAGGACGGCTGCCTCATCTACAACGTCAAGATCAGAG
GGGTGAACTTCCCATCCAACGGCCCTGTGATGCAGAAGAAAACACTCGGCTGGGAGGCCTCCACCGAGAC
ACTGTACCCCGCTGACGGCGGCCTGGAAGGCAGAGCCGACATGGCCCTGAAGCTCGTGGGCGGGGGCCAC
CTGATCTGCAACCTTAAGACCACATACAGATCCAAGAAACCCGCTAAGAACCTCAAGATGCCCGGCGTCT
ACTATGTGGACAGGAGACTGGAAAGAATCAAGGAGGCCGACAAAGAGACATACGTCGAGCAGCACGAGGT
GGCTGTGGCCAGATACTGCGACCTCCCTAGCAAACTGGGGCACAAACTTAATTGAGAATTCTACCACCCA
GCTTTCTTGTACAAAGTGGTACGTCTCAAGACCAGAGGTCTCTGCTTGCAACGCCAAGGTGATGGTCAGC
AGACATAAAGGTGATGGTCAGCAGACATAAAGGTGATGGTCAGCAGACATAAAGGTGATGGTCAGCAGAC
ATACAACCAGAAGAGACCTGTGCTTCACTCCTCAGGTGCAGGCTGCCTATCAGAAGGTGGTGGCTGGTGT
GGCCAATGCCCTGGCTCACAAATACCACTGAGATCTTTTTCCCTCTGCCAAAAATTATGGGGACATCATG
AAGCCCCTTGAGCATCTGACTTCTGGCTAATAAAGGAAATTTATTTTCATTGCAATAGTGTGTTGGAATT
TTTTGTGTCTCTCACTCGGAAGGACATATGGGAGGGCAAATCATTTAAAACATCAGAATGAGTATTTGGT
TTAGAGTTTGGCAACATATGCCCATATGCTGGCTGCCATGAACAAAGGTTGGCTATAAAGAGGTCATCAG
TATATGAAACAGCCCCCTGCTGTCCATTCCTTATTCCATAGAAAAGCCTTGACTTGAGGTTAGATTTTTT
TTATATTTTGTTTTGTGTTATTTTTTTCTTTAACATCCCTAAAATTTTCCTTACATGTTTTACTAGCCAG
ATTTTTCCTCCTCTCCTGACTACTCCCAGTCATAGCTGTCCCTCTTCTCTTATGGAGATCCCGAGCGGTG
CGTTTTTATGCTTGTAGTATTGTATAATGTTTTTAAGATCCAAGCTTCTGACCTCTTCTCTTCCTCCCAC
AGGGCCTCGAGACAATTGCATCGATGGTACCAGTGAAAGTCTGCAATGAATTCGAGTTGGCGCGCCTGTC
ATTCTAAATCTCTCTTTCAGCCTAAAGCTTTTTCCCCGTATCCCCCCAGGTGTCTGCAGGCTCAAAGAGC
AGCGAGAAGCGTTCAGAGGAAAGCGATCCCGTGCCACCTTCCCCGTGCCCGGGCTGTCCCCGCACGCTGC
CGGCTCGGGGATGCGGGGGGAGCGCCGGACCGGAGCGGAGCCCCGGGCGGCTCGCTGCTGCCCCCTAGCG
GGGGAGGGACGTAATTACATCCCTGGGGGCTTTGGGAGGGGGCTGTCCCCGTGAGCTCCCAGGCGCGCCT
GTCATTCTAAATCTCTCTTTCAGCCTAAAGCTTTTTCCCCGTATCCCCCCAGGTGTCTGCAGGCTCAAAG
AGCAGCGAGAAGCGTTCAGAGGAAAGCGATCCCGTGCCACCTTCCCCGTGCCCGGGCTGTCCCCGCACGC
TGCCGGCTCGGGGATGCGGGGGGAGCGCCGGACCGGAGCGGAGCCCCGGGCGGCTCGCTGCTGCCCCCTA
GCGGGGGAGGGACGTAATTACATCCCTGGGGGCTTTGGGGGGGGGCTGTCCCCGTGAGCTCCCAGGCGCG
CCAACTCGGTACCGTATCGATGTCGACGTTAACGCTAGTGATATCAACTTTGTATAGAAAAGTTGGCTCC
GAATTCGCCCTTGACAGCAGAGATCCAGTTTGGTTAATTAATTGGCTCCGGTGCCCGTCAGTGGGCAGAG
CGCACATCGCCCACAGTCCCCGAGAAGTTGTGGGGAGGGGTCGGCAATTGAACCGGTGCCTAGAGAAGGT
GGCGCGGGGTAAACTGGGAAAGTGATGTCGTGTACTGGCTCCGCCTTTTTCCCGAGGGTGGGGGAGAACC
GTATATAAGTGCAGTAGTCGCCGTGAACGTTCTTTTTCGCAACGGGTTTGCCGCCAGAACACAGGTAAGT
GCCGTGTGTGGTTCCCGCGGGCCTGGCCTCTTTACGGGTTATGGCCCTTGCGTGCCTTGAATTACTTCCA
CCTGGCTGCAGTACGTGATTCTTGATCCCGAGCTTCGGGTTGGAAGTGGGTGGGAGAGTTCGAGGCCTTG
CGCTTAAGGAGCCCCTTCGCCTCGTGCTTGAGTTGAGGCCTGGCCTGGGCGCTGGGGCCGCCGCGTGCGA
ATCTGGTGGCACCTTCGCGCCTGTCTCGCTGCTTTCGATAAGTCTCTAGCCATTTAAAATTTTTGATGAC
CTGCTGCGACGCTTTTTTTCTGGCAAGATAGTCTTGTAAATGCGGGCCAAGATCTGCACACTGGTATTTC
GGTTTTTGGGGCCGCGGGCGGCGACGGGGCCCGTGCGTCCCAGCGCACATGTTCGGCGAGGCGGGGCCTG
CGAGCGCGGCCACCGAGAATCGGACGGGGGTAGTCTCAAGCTGGCCGGCCTGCTCTGGTGCCTGGCCTCG
CGCCGCCGTGTATCGCCCCGCCCTGGGCGGCAAGGCTGGCCCGGTCGGCACCAGTTGCGTGAGCGGAAAG
ATGGCCGCTTCCCGGCCCTGCTGCAGGGAGCTCAAAATGGAGGACGCGGCGCTCGGGAGAGCGGGCGGGT
GAGTCACCCACACAAAGGAAAAGGGCCTTTCCGTCCTCAGCCGTCGCTTCATGTGACTCCACGGAGTACC
GGGCGCCGTCCAGGCACCTCGATTAGTTCTCGAGCTTTTGGAGTACGTCGTCTTTAGGTTGGGGGGAGGG
GTTTTATGCGATGGAGTTTCCCCACACTGAGTGGGTGGAGACTGAAGTTAGGCCAGCTTGGCACTTGATG
TAATTCTCCTTGGAATTTGCCCTTTTTGAGTTTGGATCTTGGTTCATTCTCAAGCCTCAGACAGTGGTTC
AAAGTTTTTTTCTTCCATTTCAGGTGTCGTGAGAAGGGCGAATTCGACCCAAGTTTGTACAAAAAAGCAG
GCTCGCCACCATGGTGAGCAAGGGCGAGGAGCTGTTCACCGGGGTGGTGCCCATCCTGGTCGAGCTGGAC
GGCGACGTAAACGGCCACAAGTTCAGCGTGAGGGGCGAGGGCGAGGGCGATGCCACCAACGGCAAGCTGA
CCCTGAAGTTCATCTGCACCACCGGCAAGCTGCCCGTGCCCTGGCCCACCCTCGTGACCACCCTGAGCCA
CGGCGTGCAGTGCTTCGCCCGCTACCCCGACCACATGAAGCAGCACGACTTCTTCAAGTCCGCCATGCCC
GAAGGCTACGTCCAGGAGCGCACCATCTTCTTCAAGGACGACGGCACCTACAAGACCCGCGCCGAGGTGA
AGTTCGAGGGCGACACCCTAGTGAACCGCATCGAGCTGAAGGGCGTCGACTTCAAGGAGGACGGCAACAT
CCTGGGGCACAAGCTGGAGTACAACTTCAACAGCCACAACATCTATATCATGGCCGTCAAGCAGAAGAAC
GGCATCAAGGTGAACTTCAAGATCCGCCACAACGTGGAGGACGGCAGCGTGCAGCTCGCCGACCACTACC
AGCAGAACACCCCCATCGGCGACGGCCCCGTGCTGCTGCCCGACAGCCACTACCTGAGCACCCAGTCCGT
GCTGAGCAAAGACCCCAACGAGAAGCGCGATCACATGGTCCTGCTGGAGTTCCGCACCGCCGCCGGGATC
ACTCTCGGCATGGACGAGCTGTACAAGTAATACCACCCAGCTTTCTTGTACAAAGTGGTACGCGTGAATT
CACTCCTCAGGTGCAGGCTGCCTATCAGAAGGTGGTGGCTGGTGTGGCCAATGCCCTGGCTCACAAATAC
CACTGAGATCTTTTTCCCTCTGCCAAAAATTATGGGGACATCATGAAGCCCCTTGAGCATCTGACTTCTG
GCTAATAAAGGAAATTTATTTTCATTGCAATAGTGTGTTGGAATTTTTTGTGTCTCTCACTCGGAAGGAC
ATATGGGAGGGCAAATCATTTAAAACATCAGAATGAGTATTTGGTTTAGAGTTTGGCAACATATGCCCAT
ATGCTGGCTGCCATGAACAAAGGTTGGCTATAAAGAGGTCATCAGTATATGAAACAGCCCCCTGCTGTCC
ATTCCTTATTCCATAGAAAAGCCTTGACTTGAGGTTAGATTTTTTTTATATTTTGTTTTGTGTTATTTTT
TTCTTTAACATCCCTAAAATTTTCCTTACATGTTTTACTAGCCAGATTTTTCCTCCTCTCCTGACTACTC
CCAGTCATAGCTGTCCCTCTTCTCTTATGGAGATCCCTCGACCTGCAGCCCAAGCTTGGCGTAATCATGG
TCATAGCTGTTTCCTGTGTGAAATTGTTATCCGCTCACAATTCCACACAACATACGAGCCGGAAGCATAA
AGTGTAAAGCCTGGGGTGCCTAATGAGTGAGCTAACTCACATTAATTGCGTTGCGCTCACTGCCCGCTTT
CCAGTCGGGAAACCTGTCGTGCCAGCGGATCGACAGTACTAAGCTTGGTCTAATACCCAATCTCTCGTCT
TATCCAGATGTTTTATACGCCTCTGGCCCGTGTCTCAAAATCTCTGATGTTACATTGCACAAGATAAAAT
AATATCATCATGAACAATAAAACTGTCTGCTTACATAAACAGTAATACAAGGGGTGTTATGAGCCATATT
CAACGGGAAACGTCGAGGCCGCGATTAAATTCCAACATGGATGCTGATTTATATGGGTATAAATGGGCTC
GCGATAATGTCGGGCAATCAGGTGCGACAATCTATCGCTTGTATGGGAAGCCCGATGCGCCAGAGTTGTT
TCTGAAACATGGCAAAGGTAGCGTTGCCAATGATGTTACAGATGAGATGGTCAGACTAAACTGGCTGACG
GAATTTATGCCTCTTCCGACCATCAAGCATTTTATCCGTACTCCTGATGATGCATGGTTACTCACCACTG
CGATCCCCGGAAAAACAGCATTCCAGGTATTAGAAGAATATCCTGATTCAGGTGAAAATATTGTTGATGC
GCTGGCAGTGTTCCTGCGCCGGTTGCATTCGATTCCTGTTTGTAATTGTCCTTTTAACAGCGATCGCGTA
TTTCGTCTCGCTCAGGCGCAATCACGAATGAATAACGGTTTGGTTGATGCGAGTGATTTTGATGACGAGC
GTAATGGCTGGCCTGTTGAACAAGTCTGGAAAGAAATGCATAAACTTTTGCCATTCTCACCGGATTCAGT
CGTCACTCATGGTGATTTCTCACTTGATAACCTTATTTTTGACGAGGGGAAATTAATAGGTTGTATTGAT
GTTGGACGAGTCGGAATCGCAGACCGATACCAGGATCTTGCCATCCTATGGAACTGCCTCGGTGAGTTTT
CTCCTTCATTACAGAAACGGCTTTTTCAAAAATATGGTATTGATAATCCTGATATGAATAAATTGCAGTT
TCATTTGATGCTCGATGAGTTTTTCTAATCAGAATTGGTTAATTGGTTGTAACACTGGCAGAGCATTACG
CTGACTTGACGGGACGGCGCAAGCTCATGACCAAAATCCCTTAACGTGAGTTACGCGTCGTTCCACTGAG
CGTCAGAGGTATCACTAGTATTACAGAGGTAAGTTATAACAGTCGCCTAACCC
Features (pLannotate 1.2.2; 28 found; start..end, strand, type, name):
     87..675     -  rep_origin     ori: high-copy-number ColE1/pMB1/pBR322/pUC origin of replication
    846..1706    -  CDS            AmpR: β-lactamase; bla; confers resistance to ampicillin, carbenicillin, and related antibiotics
   1707..1778    -  promoter       AmpR promoter: bla
   1857..2456    +  CDS            PuroR: puromycin N-acetyltransferase; pac from Streptomyces alboniger; confers resistance to puromycin
   2461..2541    +  CDS            HBB (fragment): HBB_PONPY - Experimental evidence at transcript level: Swiss-Prot protein existence level 2. Involved in oxygen transport from the lung to the various peripheral tissues. From Pongo pygmaeus (Bornean orangutan).
   2612..2667    +  polyA_signal   β-globin poly(A) signal: rabbit β-globin polyadenylation signal (Gil and Proudfoot, 1987)
   3646..3666    +  protein_bind   attB4: mutant version of attB; core recombination site for the Gateway® BP reaction BP Clonase™
   3734..3945    +  promoter       EF-1α core promoter: core promoter for human elongation factor EF-1α
   3946..4884    +  intron         EF-1α intron A: intron upstream of the start codon of human EF-1α
   4911..4931    +  protein_bind   attB1: mutant version of attB; core recombination site for the Gateway® BP reaction BP Clonase™
   4951..5646    +  CDS            mKate2: mKate2 is a basic (constitutively fluorescent) red fluorescent protein published in 2009, derived from Entacmaea quadricolor. It is reported to be a rapidly-maturing monomer with moderate acid sensitivity.
   5666..5690    -  protein_bind   attB2: mutant version of attB; recombination site for the Gateway® BP reaction BP Clonase™
   5834..5908    +  CDS            HBB (fragment): HBB_PONPY - Experimental evidence at transcript level: Swiss-Prot protein existence level 2. Involved in oxygen transport from the lung to the various peripheral tissues. From Pongo pygmaeus (Bornean orangutan).
   5979..6034    +  polyA_signal   β-globin poly(A) signal: rabbit β-globin polyadenylation signal (Gil and Proudfoot, 1987)
   6418..6443    +  misc_feature   SA: splice acceptor site
   7115..7135    +  protein_bind   attB4: mutant version of attB; core recombination site for the Gateway® BP reaction BP Clonase™
   7203..7414    +  promoter       EF-1α core promoter: core promoter for human elongation factor EF-1α
   7415..8353    +  intron         EF-1α intron A: intron upstream of the start codon of human EF-1α
   8380..8400    +  protein_bind   attB1: mutant version of attB; core recombination site for the Gateway® BP reaction BP Clonase™
   8411..9127    +  CDS            EBFP2: EBFP2 is a basic (constitutively fluorescent) blue fluorescent protein published in 2007, derived from Aequorea victoria. It is reported to be a rapidly-maturing monomer with moderate acid sensitivity.
   9135..9159    -  protein_bind   attB2: mutant version of attB; recombination site for the Gateway® BP reaction BP Clonase™
   9163..9243    +  CDS            HBB (fragment): HBB_PONPY - Experimental evidence at transcript level: Swiss-Prot protein existence level 2. Involved in oxygen transport from the lung to the various peripheral tissues. From Pongo pygmaeus (Bornean orangutan).
   9314..9369    +  polyA_signal   β-globin poly(A) signal: rabbit β-globin polyadenylation signal (Gil and Proudfoot, 1987)
   9752..9774    -  protein_bind   lac operator (fragment): The lac repressor binds to the lac operator to inhibit transcription in E. coli. This inhibition can be relieved by adding lactose or isopropyl-β-D-thiogalactopyranoside (IPTG). lac repressor encoded by lacI
   9778..9808    -  promoter       lac promoter: promoter for the E. coli lac operon
   9823..9844    -  protein_bind   CAP binding site: CAP binding activates transcription in the presence of cAMP. E. coli catabolite activator protein
   9857..9896    -  CDS            lacI (fragment): lac repressor; lacI; The lac repressor binds to the lac operator to inhibit transcription in E. coli. This inhibition can be relieved by adding lactose or isopropyl-β-D-thiogalactopyranoside (IPTG).
  10069..10878   +  CDS            KanR: aminoglycoside phosphotransferase; aph(3')-Ia; confers resistance to kanamycin in bacteria or G418 (Geneticin®) in eukaryotes
