[The description below was written by a language model from this plasmid's Addgene catalogue record and pLannotate feature annotations shown in this document.]
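Description:
LSB-hsa-miR-654-3p is a mammalian expression and synthetic-biology plasmid built on the Low Sensor Backbone (LSB), designed as a two-colour fluorescent sensor of microRNA activity. The annotated depositor sequence of about 11 kb carries a high-copy ColE1/pUC-type origin and two bacterial markers, AmpR (β-lactamase) and KanR (aminoglycoside phosphotransferase), consistent with the catalogue listing of dual ampicillin and kanamycin selection. A puromycin N-acetyltransferase coding sequence followed by a rabbit β-globin poly(A) signal is also present for selection in mammalian cells, although no promoter driving it is annotated in the feature table.

The payload consists of two parallel transcription units. Each uses the human EF-1α core promoter with its intron A, has a fluorescent protein flanked by Gateway attB scars (attB4, attB1, attB2) that reflect modular assembly, and ends in β-globin 3' sequence and a poly(A) signal. The first unit expresses the red protein mKate2, and according to the record the target site for human miR-654-3p lies in its 3' UTR. This site is not separately annotated, but it presumably falls in the gap between attB2 and the β-globin sequence. The second unit expresses the blue protein EBFP2 without a target site and serves as an internal reference. When miR-654-3p is active in transfected cells, it represses mKate2 but not EBFP2, so the ratio of red to blue fluorescence reports miRNA activity normalised for plasmid dose.

The depositors warn that the repeated poly(A) element makes the plasmid inherently unstable. They also note small discrepancies between the deposited sequence and the physical plasmid, including short insertions flanking the puromycin coding region that do not impair selection.
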