Addgene plasmid #103710: LSB-hsa-miR-654-3p
Purpose: Used to sense miRNA activity using fluorescence based tools. hsa-miR-654-3p target in 3' UTR of of mKate. miRNA activity can be measured by the repression of mKate2 relative to EBFP2 fluorescent proteins . Plasmid is inherently unstable; please see Depositor Comments
Depositing lab: Ron Weiss. Depositing organization: Massachusetts Institute of Technology. Publication: A mixed antagonistic/synergistic miRNA repression model enables accurate predictions of multi-input miRNA sensor activity. Gam JJ, Babb J, Weiss R. Nat Commun. 2018 Jun 22;9(1):2430. doi: 10.1038/s41467-018-04575-0. PubMed 29934631.
Backbone
  Vector backbone: Low Sensor Backbone (LSB)
  Vector type: Mammalian Expression, Synthetic Biology
Growth in bacteria
  Bacterial resistance: Ampicillin and Kanamycin, 100 & 50 μg/mL
  Growth temperature: 30°C
  Growth strain: NEB Stable
  Copy number: High Copy
Gene/Insert
  Gene/Insert name: hsa-miR-654-3p target
  Species: H. sapiens (human)
  Entrez Gene: MIR654 (a.k.a. MIRN654, hsa-mir-654, mir-654)
  Promoter: EF-1a
  Cloning method: Gibson Cloning
Terms and licenses: Academic/Nonprofit Terms; Industry Terms: Not Available to Industry
Depositor comments: Please note that this plasmid is inherently unstable due to a repeating poly A element. We recommend performing a diagnostic digest on multiple colonies upon receipt. The depositors would like to note the presence of several discrepancies between the depositor sequence and physical plasmid sequence. In particular, the sequences upstream and downstream of the puromycin coding region have 10 bp insertions which do not affect the ability to perform puromycin selection. The sequences for those regions within the physical plasmids are as follows: Upstream of Puro: GAATTCGACCGCCTGTCTCAAGGTGCCACC; Downstream of Puro: GCTTTGAGACTACGCGTGAATTCACTCCTC. Please contact if you are interested in this plasmid prior to placing an order.
How to cite: LSB-hsa-miR-654-3p was a gift from Ron Weiss (Addgene plasmid # 103710 ; http://n2t.net/addgene:103710 ; RRID:Addgene_103710)
