>Addgene plasmid #103710 | LSB-hsa-miR-654-3p | depositor partial sequence | sequence record 196469 | hsa-miR-654-3p target
AAGGTGATGGTCAGCAGACATA
